Addgene plasmid #242219: pPB-CAG-CTNNB1-delta1-3-HA
Purpose: Expression of human β-catenin ∆arm 1-3 (deletion of a.a. 134-266) using piggyBac transposition
Depositing lab: Courtney Hodges. Depositing organization: Baylor College of Medicine. Publication: beta-catenin functions as a molecular adapter for disordered cBAF interactions. Chan YS, Gao Q, Robinson SA, Wang W, Filandrova R, Weinhold LM, Cabrera ML, Zhang M, Ambati CSR, Lerario AM, Putluri N, Kiseljak-Vassiliades K, Wierman ME, Habra MA, Hammer GD, Veverka V, Cermakova K, Hodges HC. Mol Cell. 2025 Jul 15:S1097-2765(25)00576-3. doi: 10.1016/j.molcel.2025.06.026. PubMed 40695292.
Backbone
  Vector backbone: pPB
  Vector type: Mammalian Expression ; piggyBac
  Selectable markers: Blasticidin
Growth in bacteria
  Bacterial resistance: Ampicillin, 100 μg/mL
  Growth temperature: 37°C
  Growth strain: NEB Stable
  Copy number: Unknown
Gene/Insert
  Gene/Insert name: CTNNB1 (alt name: β-catenin)
  Species: H. sapiens (human)
  Mutation: Deleted arm 1-3 from β-catenin (deletion of a.a. 134-266)
  Entrez Gene: CTNNB1 (a.k.a. CTNNB, EVR7, MRD19, NEDSDV, armadillo)
  Promoter: CAG
  Tag / fusion protein: HA (C terminal on insert)
  Cloning method: Gene Synthesis
Terms and licenses: Academic/Nonprofit Terms; Industry Terms: Not Available to Industry
How to cite: pPB-CAG-CTNNB1-delta1-3-HA was a gift from Courtney Hodges (Addgene plasmid # 242219 ; http://n2t.net/addgene:242219 ; RRID:Addgene_242219)
