[The description below was written by a language model from this plasmid's Addgene catalogue record and pLannotate feature annotations shown in this document.]
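Description:
pPB-CAG-CTNNB1-delta1-3-HA is a piggyBac transposon plasmid for stable expression of a human β-catenin (CTNNB1) deletion mutant in mammalian cells. It is built on the pPB backbone and is propagated in E. coli through a high-copy ColE1/pUC-type origin and an ampicillin resistance gene (β-lactamase with its own promoter). An f1 origin, T7 and T3 promoters, and lac promoter/operator and lacZα remnants are also present as cloning-vector leftovers. The automated feature table does not annotate the piggyBac terminal repeats, so their positions cannot be given from this record. The catalogue entry states that delivery is by piggyBac transposition, which ordinarily means co-supplying transposase to integrate the cassette into the genome.

The payload is driven by the CAG promoter, annotated here as the CMV enhancer, chicken β-actin promoter fragments and the chimeric β-actin/β-globin intron. The open reading frame encodes β-catenin lacking armadillo repeats 1–3 (amino acids 134–266 deleted), made by gene synthesis and carrying a C-terminal HA epitope. The "BC2 tag" call near the start of the insert corresponds to native β-catenin N-terminal residues rather than an added tag, and the separate downstream β-catenin fragment is consistent with the internal deletion. Downstream, an EMCV IRES links the blasticidin S deaminase gene (bsr) to the same transcript, which ends at a bGH polyadenylation signal, so blasticidin selection enriches for cells that express the mutant. The very short hPGK and SV40 promoter hits are probably incidental matches. According to the record, the construct is used to express this arm-repeat deletion. The associated publication concerns β-catenin as an adapter for cBAF interactions, which suggests a domain-mapping use.
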