Features (pLannotate 1.2.2; 27 found; start..end, strand, type, name):
    581..685     -  promoter       AmpR promoter: bla
    738..1166    -  rep_origin     f1 ori (sequence partly withheld): f1 bacteriophage origin of replication; arrow indicates direction of (+) strand synthesis
   1171..1326    -  CDS            lacZα (fragment): LacZα fragment of β-galactosidase; lacZ fragment
   1334..1352    +  promoter       T7 promoter: promoter for bacteriophage T7 RNA polymerase
   1737..2116    +  enhancer       CMV enhancer: human cytomegalovirus immediate early enhancer
   2118..2239    +  promoter       chicken β-actin promoter (fragment): contains a 21-bp deletion relative to the standard chicken β-actin promoter
   2251..2428    +  promoter       chicken β-actin promoter (fragment): No description available
   2429..3402    +  intron         chimeric intron: chimera between introns from chicken β-actin and rabbit β-globin
   3403..3462    +  promoter       hPGK promoter (fragment): human phosphoglycerate kinase 1 promoter
   3533..3568    +  CDS            BC2 tag: nanobody epitope tag corresponding to amino acids 16-27 of human β-catenin (Traenkle et al., 2015)
   3885..5431    +  CDS            β-catenin (fragment): human cadherin-associated protein that also plays a role in the canonical Wnt signaling pathway; Homo sapiens CTNNB1; also known as catenin beta-1
   5441..5467    +  CDS            3xHA (fragment): three tandem HA epitope tags
   5613..6174    +  misc_feature   IRES: internal ribosome entry site (IRES) of the encephalomyocarditis virus (EMCV)
   6183..6602    +  CDS            bsr: BSR_BACCE - Experimental evidence at protein level: Swiss-Prot protein existence level 1. Catalyzes the deamination of the cytosine moiety of the antibiotics blasticidin S, cytomycin and acetylblasticidin S. From Bacillus cereus.
   6651..6875    +  polyA_signal   bGH poly(A) signal: bovine growth hormone polyadenylation signal
   6879..6895    +  promoter       SV40 promoter (fragment): SV40 enhancer and early promoter
   6946..6962    -  protein_bind   lac operator: The lac repressor binds to the lac operator to inhibit transcription in E. coli. This inhibition can be relieved by adding lactose or isopropyl-β-D-thiogalactopyranoside (IPTG). lac repressor encoded by lacI
   6970..7000    -  promoter       lac promoter: promoter for the E. coli lac operon
   7015..7036    -  protein_bind   CAP binding site: CAP binding activates transcription in the presence of cAMP. E. coli catabolite activator protein
   7049..7088    -  CDS            lacI (fragment): lac repressor; lacI; The lac repressor binds to the lac operator to inhibit transcription in E. coli. This inhibition can be relieved by adding lactose or isopropyl-β-D-thiogalactopyranoside (IPTG).
   7373..7391    -  promoter       T3 promoter: promoter for bacteriophage T3 RNA polymerase
   7436..7452    -  protein_bind   lac operator: The lac repressor binds to the lac operator to inhibit transcription in E. coli. This inhibition can be relieved by adding lactose or isopropyl-β-D-thiogalactopyranoside (IPTG). lac repressor encoded by lacI
   7460..7490    -  promoter       lac promoter: promoter for the E. coli lac operon
   7505..7526    -  protein_bind   CAP binding site: CAP binding activates transcription in the presence of cAMP. E. coli catabolite activator protein
   7539..7631    -  CDS            lacI (fragment): lac repressor; lacI; The lac repressor binds to the lac operator to inhibit transcription in E. coli. This inhibition can be relieved by adding lactose or isopropyl-β-D-thiogalactopyranoside (IPTG).
   7814..8402    -  rep_origin     ori: high-copy-number ColE1/pMB1/pBR322/pUC origin of replication
   8573..580     -  CDS            AmpR (across the origin): β-lactamase; bla; confers resistance to ampicillin, carbenicillin, and related antibiotics
>Addgene plasmid #242219 | pPB-CAG-CTNNB1-delta1-3-HA | addgene full sequence | sequence record 485634 | Addgene NGS Result
CAGTTAATAGTTTGCGCAACGTTGTTGCCATTGCTACAGGCATCGTGGTGTCACGCTCGTCGTTTGGTAT
GGCTTCATTCAGCTCCGGTTCCCAACGATCAAGGCGAGTTACATGATCCCCCATGTTGTGCAAAAAAGCG
GTTAGCTCCTTCGGTCCTCCGATCGTTGTCAGAAGTAAGTTGGCCGCAGTGTTATCACTCATGGTTATGG
CAGCACTGCATAATTCTCTTACTGTCATGCCATCCGTAAGATGCTTTTCTGTGACTGGTGAGTACTCAAC
CAAGTCATTCTGAGAATAGTGTATGCGGCGACCGAGTTGCTCTTGCCCGGCGTCAATACGGGATAATACC
GCGCCACATAGCAGAACTTTAAAAGTGCTCATCATTGGAAAACGTTCTTCGGGGCGAAAACTCTCAAGGA
TCTTACCGCTGTTGAGATCCAGTTCGATGTAACCCACTCGTGCACCCAACTGATCTTCAGCATCTTTTAC
TTTCACCAGCGTTTCTGGGTGAGCAAAAACAGGAAGGCAAAATGCCGCAAAAAAGGGAATAAGGGCGACA
CGGAAATGTTGAATACTCATACTCTTCCTTTTTCAATATTATTGAAGCATTTATCAGGGTTATTGTCTCA
TGAGCGGATACATATTTGAATGTATTTAGAAAAATAAACAAATAGGGGTTCCGCGCACATTTCCCCGAAA
AGTGCCACCTAAATTGTAAGCGTTAATATTTTGTTAAAATTCGCGTTAAATTTTTGTTAAATCAGCTCAT
TTTTTAACCAATAGGCCGAAATCGGCAAAATCCCTTATAAATCAAAAGAATAGACCGAGATAGGGT
[37 nt withheld, positions 837-873]
AAAGAACGTGGACTCCAACGTCAAAGG
[49 nt withheld, positions 901-949]
T
[91 nt withheld, positions 951-1041]
G
[124 nt withheld, positions 1043-1166]
CCCATTCGCCATTCAGGCTGCGCAACTGTTGGGAAGGGCGATCGGTGCGGGCCTCTTCGCTATTACGCCA
GCTGGCGAAAGGGGGATGTGCTGCAAGGCGATTAAGTTGGGTAACGCCAGGGTTTTCCCAGTCACGACGT
TGTAAAACGACGGCCAGTGAGCGCGCGTAATACGACTCACTATAGGGCGAATTGGGGCGCGCCATTCTAG
ATTAACCCTAGAAAGATAGTCTGCGTAAAATTGACGCATGCATTCTTGAAATATTGCTCTCTCTTTCTAA
ATAGCGCGAATCCGTCGCTGTGCATTTAGGACATCTCAGTCGCCGCTTGGAGCTCCCGTGAGGCGTGCTT
GTCAATGCGGTAAGTGTCACTGATTTTGAACTATAACGACCGCGTGAGTCAAAATGACGCATGATTATCT
TTTACGTGACTTTTAAGATTTAACTCATACGATAATTATATTGTTATTTCATGTTCTACTTACGTGATAA
CTTATTATATATATATTTTCTTGTTATAGATATCAACTAGAATGCTAGACTCGAGAAGCTTGATCGGCCA
CGCGGATCTCGACATTGATTATTGACTAGTTATTAATAGTAATCAATTACGGGGTCATTAGTTCATAGCC
CATATATGGAGTTCCGCGTTACATAACTTACGGTAAATGGCCCGCCTGGCTGACCGCCCAACGACCCCCG
CCCATTGACGTCAATAATGACGTATGTTCCCATAGTAACGCCAATAGGGACTTTCCATTGACGTCAATGG
GTGGAGTATTTACGGTAAACTGCCCACTTGGCAGTACATCAAGTGTATCATATGCCAAGTACGCCCCCTA
TTGACGTCAATGACGGTAAATGGCCCGCCTGGCATTATGCCCAGTACATGACCTTATGGGACTTTCCTAC
TTGGCAGTACATCTACGTATTAGTCATCGCTATTACCATGGTCGAGGTGAGCCCCACGTTCTGCTTCACT
CTCCCCATCTCCCCCCCCTCCCCACCCCCAATTTTGTATTTATTTATTTTTTAATTATTTTGTGCAGCGA
TGGGGGCGGGGGGGGGGGGGGGGGGGCCCGGGGGGGGGGGGGGGGGGGGGGGGGGGGGCGCGCGGGGGGG
GGGGGGGGGGGGGGAGGGGCGGGGCGGGGCGAGGCGGAGAGGTGCGGCGGCAGCCAATCAGAGCGGCGCG
CTCCGAAAGTTTCCTTTTATGGCGAGGCGGCGGCGGCGGCGGCCCTATAAAAAGCGAAGCGCGCGGCGGG
CGGGAGTCGCTGCGCGCTGCCTTCGCCCCGTGCCCCGCTCCGCCGCCGCCTCGCGCCGCCCGCCCCGGCT
CTGACTGACCGCGTTACTCCCACAGGTGAGCGGGCGGGACGGCCCTTCTCCTCCGGGCTGTAATTAGCGC
TTGGTTTAATGACGGCTTGTTTCTTTTCTGTGGCTGCGTGAAAGCCTTGAGGGGCTCCGGGAGGGCCCTT
TGTGCGGGGGGAGCGGCTCGGGGGGTGCGTGCGTGTGTGTGTGCGTGGGGAGCGCCGCGTGCGGCTCCGC
GCTGCCCGGCGGCTGTGAGCGCTGCGGGCGCGGCGCGGGGCTTTGTGCGCTCCGCAGTGTGCGCGAGGGG
AGCGCGGCCGGGGGCGGTGCCCCGCGGTGCGGGGGGGGCTGCGAGGGGAACAAAGGCTGCGTGCGGGGTG
TGTGCGTGGGGGGGTGAGCAGGGGGTGTGGGCGCGTCGGTCGGGCTGCAACCCCCCCTGCACCCCCCTCC
CCGAGTTGCTGAGCACGGCCCGGCTTCGGGTGCGGGGCTCCGTACGGGGCGTGGCGCGGGGCTCGCCGTG
CCGGGCGGGGGGTGGCGGCAGGTGGGGGTGCCGGGCGGGGCGGGGCCGCCTCGGGCCGGGGAGGGCTCGG
GGGAGGGGCGCGGCGGCCCCCGGAGCGCCGGCGGCTGTCGAGGCGCGGCGAGCCGCAGCCATTGCCTTTT
ATGGTAATCGTGCGAGAGGGCGCAGGGACTTCCTTTGTCCCAAATCTGTGCGGAGCCGAAATCTGGGAGG
CGCCGCCGCACCCCCTCTAGCGGGCGCGGGGCGAAGCGGTGCGGCGCCGGCAGGAAGGAAATGGGCGGGG
AGGGCCTTCGTGCGTCGCCGCGCCGCCGTCCCCTTCTCCCTCTCCAGCCTCGGGGCTGTCCGCGGGGGGA
CGGCTGCCTTCGGGGGGGACGGGGCAGGGCGGGGTTCGGCTTCTGGCGTGTGACCGGCGGCTCTAGCCGG
AGCGCACGTCGGCAGTCGGCTCCCTCGTTGACCGAATCACCGACCTCTCTCCCCAGGGGGATCCACCGGG
CTAGCGCCACCATGGCTACTCAAGCTGATTTGATGGAGTTGGACATGGCCATGGAACCAGACAGAAAAGC
GGCTGTTAGTCACTGGCAGCAACAGTCTTACCTGGACTCTGGAATCCATTCTGGTGCCACTACCACAGCT
CCTTCTCTGAGTGGTAAAGGCAATCCTGAGGAAGAGGATGTGGATACCTCCCAAGTCCTGTATGAGTGGG
AACAGGGATTTTCTCAGTCCTTCACTCAAGAACAAGTAGCTGATATTGATGGACAGTATGCAATGACTCG
AGCTCAGAGGGTACGAGCTGCTATGTTCCCTGAGACATTAGATGAGGGCATGCAGATCCCATCTACACAG
TTTGATGCTGCTCATCCCACTAATGTCCAGCGTTTGGCTGAACCATCACAGATGCTGAAAGAAGGAGCTA
AAATGGCAGTGCGTTTAGCTGGTGGGCTGCAGAAAATGGTTGCCTTGCTCAACAAAACAAATGTTAAATT
CTTGGCTATTACGACAGACTGCCTTCAAATTTTAGCTTATGGCAACCAAGAAAGCAAGCTCATCATACTG
GCTAGTGGTGGACCCCAAGCTTTAGTAAATATAATGAGGACCTATACTTACGAAAAACTACTGTGGACCA
CAAGCAGAGTGCTGAAGGTGCTATCTGTCTGCTCTAGTAATAAGCCGGCTATTGTAGAAGCTGGTGGAAT
GCAAGCTTTAGGACTTCACCTGACAGATCCAAGTCAACGTCTTGTTCAGAACTGTCTTTGGACTCTCAGG
AATCTTTCAGATGCTGCAACTAAACAGGAAGGGATGGAAGGTCTCCTTGGGACTCTTGTTCAGCTTCTGG
GTTCAGATGATATAAATGTGGTCACCTGTGCAGCTGGAATTCTTTCTAACCTCACTTGCAATAATTATAA
GAACAAGATGATGGTCTGCCAAGTGGGTGGTATAGAGGCTCTTGTGCGTACTGTCCTTCGGGCTGGTGAC
AGGGAAGACATCACTGAGCCTGCCATCTGTGCTCTTCGTCATCTGACCAGCCGACACCAAGAAGCAGAGA
TGGCCCAGAATGCAGTTCGCCTTCACTATGGACTACCAGTTGTGGTTAAGCTCTTACACCCACCATCCCA
CTGGCCTCTGATAAAGGCTACTGTTGGATTGATTCGAAATCTTGCCCTTTGTCCCGCAAATCATGCACCT
TTGCGTGAGCAGGGTGCCATTCCACGACTAGTTCAGTTGCTTGTTCGTGCACATCAGGATACCCAGCGCC
GTACGTCCATGGGTGGGACACAGCAGCAATTTGTGGAGGGGGTCCGCATGGAAGAAATAGTTGAAGGTTG
TACCGGAGCCCTTCACATCCTAGCTCGGGATGTTCACAACCGAATTGTTATCAGAGGACTAAATACCATT
CCATTGTTTGTGCAGCTGCTTTATTCTCCCATTGAAAACATCCAAAGAGTAGCTGCAGGGGTCCTCTGTG
AACTTGCTCAGGACAAGGAAGCTGCAGAAGCTATTGAAGCTGAGGGAGCCACAGCTCCTCTGACAGAGTT
ACTTCACTCTAGGAATGAAGGTGTGGCGACATATGCAGCTGCTGTTTTGTTCCGAATGTCTGAGGACAAG
CCACAAGATTACAAGAAACGGCTTTCAGTTGAGCTGACCAGCTCTCTCTTCAGAACAGAGCCAATGGCTT
GGAATGAGACTGCTGATCTTGGACTTGATATTGGTGCCCAGGGAGAACCCCTTGGATATCGCCAGGATGA
TCCTAGCTATCGTTCTTTTCACTCTGGTGGATATGGCCAGGATGCCTTGGGTATGGACCCCATGATGGAA
CATGAGATGGGTGGCCACCACCCTGGTGCTGACTATCCAGTTGATGGGCTGCCAGATCTGGGGCATGCCC
AGGACCTCATGGATGGGCTGCCTCCAGGTGACAGCAATCAGCTGGCCTGGTTTGATACTGACCTGACCGG
TATGTACCCATACGATGTTCCAGATTACGCTGGCTATCCCTATGACGTCCCGGACTATGCAGGCTCCTAT
CCATATGACGTTCCAGATTACGCTTGAACGCGTTAGTGCGGATCCTAGTGCGAATTCTAGTGCGTCGACT
CTAGCAACGGTTTCCCTCTAGCGGGATCAATTCCGCCCCCCCCCCCTAACGTTACTGGCCGAAGCCGCTT
GGAATAAGGCCGGTGTGCGTTTGTCTATATGTTATTTTCCACCATATTGCCGTCTTTTGGCAATGTGAGG
GCCCGGAAACCTGGCCCTGTCTTCTTGACGAGCATTCCTAGGGGTCTTTCCCCTCTCGCCAAAGGAATGC
AAGGTCTGTTGAATGTCGTGAAGGAAGCAGTTCCTCTGGAAGCTTCTTGAAGACAAACAACGTCTGTAGC
GACCCTTTGCAGGCAGCGGAACCCCCCACCTGGCGACAGGTGCCTCTGCGGCCAAAAGCCACGTGTATAA
GATACACCTGCAAAGGCGGCACAACCCCAGTGCCACGTTGTGAGTTGGATAGTTGTGGAAAGAGTCAAAT
GGCTCTCCTCAAGCGTATTCAACAAGGGGCTGAAGGATGCCCAGAAGGTACCCCATTGTATGGGATCTGA
TCTGGGGCCTCGGTGCACATGCTTTACATGTGTTTAGTCGAGGTTAAAAAAACGTCTAGGCCCCCCGAAC
CACGGGGACGTGGTTTTCCTTTGAAAAACACGATAATACCATGGTCATGAAAACATTTAACATTTCTCAA
CAAGATCTAGAATTAGTAGAAGTAGCGACAGAGAAGATTACAATGCTTTATGAGGATAATAAACATCATG
TGGGAGCGGCAATTCGTACGAAAACAGGAGAAATCATTTCGGCAGTACATATTGAAGCGTATATAGGACG
AGTAACTGTTTGTGCAGAAGCCATTGCGATTGGTAGTGCAGTTTCGAATGGACAAAAGGATTTTGACACG
ATTGTAGCTGTTAGACACCCTTATTCTGACGAAGTAGATAGAAGTATTCGAGTGGTAAGTCCTTGTGGTA
TGTGTAGGGAGTTGATTTCAGACTATGCACCAGATTGTTTTGTGTTAATAGAAATGAATGGCAAGTTAGT
CAAAACTACGATTGAAGAACTCATTCCACTCAAATATACCCGAAATTAAAAGTCGAGATGCATCGATGAT
CTAGAGCTCGCTGATCAGCCTCGACTGTGCCTTCTAGTTGCCAGCCATCTGTTGTTTGCCCCTCCCCCGT
GCCTTCCTTGACCCTGGAAGGTGCCACTCCCACTGTCCTTTCCTAATAAAATGAGGAAATTGCATCGCAT
TGTCTGAGTAGGTGTCATTCTATTCTGGGGGGTGGGGTGGGGCAGGACAGCAAGGGGGAGGATTGGGAAG
ACAATAGCAGGCATGCTGGGGATGCGGTGGGCTCTATGGCTTCTGAGGCGGAAAGAACCTGCAGCCCAAG
CTTGGCGTAATCATGGTCATAGCTGTTTCCTGTGTGAAATTGTTATCCGCTCACAATTCCACACAACATA
CGAGCCGGAAGCATAAAGTGTAAAGCCTGGGGTGCCTAATGAGTGAGCTAACTCACATTAATTGCGTTGC
GCTCACTGCCCGCTTTCCAGTCGGGAAACCTGTCGTGCCAGCGGATCTTAAAAGTTTTGTTACTTTATAG
AAGAAATTTTGAGTTTTTGTTTTTTTTTAATAAATAAATAAACATAAATAAATTGTTTGTTGAATTTATT
ATTAGTATGTAAGTGTAAATATAATAAAACTTAATATCTATTCAAATTAATAAATAAACCTCGATATACA
GACCGATAAAACACATGCGTCAATTTTACGCATGATTATCTTTAACGTACGTCACAATATGATTATCTTT
CTAGGGTTAATCTAGTATCGTAGATTAATTAATCCAGCTTTTGTTCCCTTTAGTGAGGGTTAATTGCGCG
CTTGGCGTAATCATGGTCATAGCTGTTTCCTGTGTGAAATTGTTATCCGCTCACAATTCCACACAACATA
CGAGCCGGAAGCATAAAGTGTAAAGCCTGGGGTGCCTAATGAGTGAGCTAACTCACATTAATTGCGTTGC
GCTCACTGCCCGCTTTCCAGTCGGGAAACCTGTCGTGCCAGCTGCATTAATGAATCGGCCAACGCGCGGG
GAGAGGCGGTTTGCGTATTGGGCGCTCTTCCGCTTCCTCGCTCACTGACTCGCTGCGCTCGGTCGTTCGG
CTGCGGCGAGCGGTATCAGCTCACTCAAAGGCGGTAATACGGTTATCCACAGAATCAGGGGATAACGCAG
GAAAGAACATGTGAGCAAAAGGCCAGCAAAAGGCCAGGAACCGTAAAAAGGCCGCGTTGCTGGCGTTTTT
CCATAGGCTCCGCCCCCCTGACGAGCATCACAAAAATCGACGCTCAAGTCAGAGGTGGCGAAACCCGACA
GGACTATAAAGATACCAGGCGTTTCCCCCTGGAAGCTCCCTCGTGCGCTCTCCTGTTCCGACCCTGCCGC
TTACCGGATACCTGTCCGCCTTTCTCCCTTCGGGAAGCGTGGCGCTTTCTCATAGCTCACGCTGTAGGTA
TCTCAGTTCGGTGTAGGTCGTTCGCTCCAAGCTGGGCTGTGTGCACGAACCCCCCGTTCAGCCCGACCGC
TGCGCCTTATCCGGTAACTATCGTCTTGAGTCCAACCCGGTAAGACACGACTTATCGCCACTGGCAGCAG
CCACTGGTAACAGGATTAGCAGAGCGAGGTATGTAGGCGGTGCTACAGAGTTCTTGAAGTGGTGGCCTAA
CTACGGCTACACTAGAAGAACAGTATTTGGTATCTGCGCTCTGCTGAAGCCAGTTACCTTCGGAAAAAGA
GTTGGTAGCTCTTGATCCGGCAAACAAACCACCGCTGGTAGCGGTGGTTTTTTTGTTTGCAAGCAGCAGA
TTACGCGCAGAAAAAAAGGATCTCAAGAAGATCCTTTGATCTTTTCTACGGGGTCTGACGCTCAGTGGAA
CGAAAACTCACGTTAAGGGATTTTGGTCATGAGATTATCAAAAAGGATCTTCACCTAGATCCTTTTAAAT
TAAAAATGAAGTTTTAAATCAATCTAAAGTATATATGAGTAAACTTGGTCTGACAGTTACCAATGCTTAA
TCAGTGAGGCACCTATCTCAGCGATCTGTCTATTTCGTTCATCCATAGTTGCCTGACTCCCCGTCGTGTA
GATAACTACGATACGGGAGGGCTTACCATCTGGCCCCAGTGCTGCAATGATACCGCGAGACCCACGCTCA
CCGGCTCCAGATTTATCAGCAATAAACCAGCCAGCCGGAAGGGCCGAGCGCAGAAGTGGTCCTGCAACTT
TATCCGCCTCCATCCAGTCTATTAATTGTTGCCGGGAAGCTAGAGTAAGTAGTTCGC
